Addgene plasmid #71647: pJK657
Purpose: Produces Treponema denticola 5-aminoimidazole ribonucleotide carboxylase, His40>Ala/Phe79>Trp mutant (TdPurE2-H40A,F79W)
Depositing lab: T. J. Kappock. Depositing organization: Purdue University.
Backbone
  Vector backbone: pET23a
  Backbone size w/o insert (bp): 3666
  Total vector size (bp): 4137
  Vector type: Bacterial Expression
Growth in bacteria
  Bacterial resistance: Ampicillin, 100 μg/mL
  Growth temperature: 37°C
  Growth strain: DH5alpha
  Copy number: High Copy
Gene/Insert
  Gene/Insert name: phosphoribosylaminoimidazole carboxylase (alt names: purE; TDE0687; aminoimidazole ribonucleotide carboxylase)
  Species: Treponema denticola
  Mutation: changes histidine-40 to alanine, phenylalanine-79 to tryptophan
  GenBank ID: NP_971299.1
  Promoter: T7
  Cloning method: Restriction Enzyme; 5′ cloning site NdeI (not destroyed); 3′ cloning site EcoRI (not destroyed)
  Sequencing primers: 5′ T7 promoter; 3′ T7 terminator
Terms and licenses: Academic/Nonprofit Terms; Industry Terms: Not Available to Industry
Depositor comments: The protein produced is anticipated to have no catalytic activity. This protein is based on the one referenced in NCBI WP_002681904.1, which is incorrectly annotated as a N5-carboxyaminoimidazole ribonucleotide mutase. Functional expression studies show that the active form does not possess this activity and it instead has the characteristic reactivity of a class II PurE or 5-aminoimidazole ribonucleotide (AIR) carboxylase
How to cite: pJK657 was a gift from T. J. Kappock (Addgene plasmid # 71647 ; http://n2t.net/addgene:71647 ; RRID:Addgene_71647)
