[The description below was written by a language model from this plasmid's Addgene catalogue record and pLannotate feature annotations shown in this document.]
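Description:
pJK657 is a bacterial expression plasmid built on the pET23a backbone that produces a double-mutant form of the Treponema denticola class II PurE enzyme, 5-aminoimidazole ribonucleotide (AIR) carboxylase (purE, TDE0687). The coding sequence was inserted between the NdeI and EcoRI sites, both retained, placing it downstream of the T7 promoter and the phage T7 gene 10 ribosome binding site and upstream of the T7 terminator. Expression therefore depends on a host that supplies T7 RNA polymerase. The 4,137 bp plasmid is maintained through a ColE1/pMB1-type origin and selected with ampicillin via the β-lactamase gene. It also carries an f1 origin for single-stranded DNA production. The feature annotation additionally reports bom and rop elements from pBR322, although the catalogue lists the plasmid as high copy.

The insert carries two substitutions, histidine-40 to alanine and phenylalanine-79 to tryptophan, and the depositor anticipates that the resulting protein has no catalytic activity. The wild-type enzyme reversibly converts AIR and CO2 to 4-carboxy-AIR and does not use N5-carboxyaminoimidazole ribonucleotide. The depositor notes that a related database entry misannotates the protein as an N5-CAIR mutase, whereas functional studies show class II PurE reactivity. The vector's His-tag coding region is annotated as a separate fragment downstream of the purE reading frame, after a gap. The record does not state whether the expressed protein is tagged, and an insert stop codon would leave it untagged. The record does not give the purpose of the tryptophan substitution. The construct is suited to producing this inactive variant in E. coli for comparison with the active enzyme.
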