Features (pLannotate 1.2.2; 13 found; start..end, strand, type, name):
     12..467     +  rep_origin     f1 ori (sequence partly withheld): f1 bacteriophage origin of replication; arrow indicates direction of (+) strand synthesis
    494..598     +  promoter       AmpR promoter: bla
    599..1459    +  CDS            AmpR: β-lactamase; bla; confers resistance to ampicillin, carbenicillin, and related antibiotics
   1630..2218    +  rep_origin     ori: high-copy-number ColE1/pMB1/pBR322/pUC origin of replication
   2404..2546    -  misc_feature   bom: basis of mobility region from pBR322
   2648..2839    -  CDS            rop: Rop protein, which maintains plasmids at low copy number; rop
   2856..3236    +  CDS            YPB1_ECOLX: Protein predicted: Swiss-Prot protein existence level 4. From Escherichia coli.
   3348..3366    +  promoter       T7 promoter: promoter for bacteriophage T7 RNA polymerase
   3398..3420    +  RBS            RBS: efficient ribosome binding site from bacteriophage T7 gene 10 (Olins and Rangwala, 1989)
   3428..3904    +  CDS            purE: PURE_TREDE - Experimental evidence at protein level: Swiss-Prot protein existence level 1. Catalyzes the reversible conversion of 5-aminoimidazole ribonucleotide (AIR) and CO(2) to 4-carboxy-5-aminoimidazole ribonucleotide (CAIR). Does not accept N5-carboxyaminoimidazole ribonucleotide (N5-CAIR) as a substrate. From Treponema denticola (strain ATCC 35405 / DSM 14222 / CIP 103919 / JCM 8153 / KCTC 15104).
   3981..3998    +  CDS            9xHis (fragment): 9xHis affinity tag
   4008..4057    +  CDS            SET1 (fragment): solubility-enhancement tag derived from T7 phage gene 10B
   4065..4112    +  terminator     T7 terminator: transcription terminator for bacteriophage T7 RNA polymerase
>Addgene plasmid #71647 | pJK657 | depositor full sequence | sequence record 131642 | pJK657 sequence 4137 bps
TGGCGAATGGG
[124 nt withheld, positions 12-135]
C
[91 nt withheld, positions 137-227]
A
[49 nt withheld, positions 229-277]
CCTTTGACGTTGGAGTCCACGTTCTTT
[37 nt withheld, positions 305-341]
ACCCTATCTCGGTCTATTCTTTTGATTTATAAGGGATTTTGCCGATTTCGGCCTATTGGTTAAAAAATGA
GCTGATTTAACAAAAATTTAACGCGAATTTTAACAAAATATTAACGTTTACAATTTCAGGTGGCACTTTT
CGGGGAAATGTGCGCGGAACCCCTATTTGTTTATTTTTCTAAATACATTCAAATATGTATCCGCTCATGA
GACAATAACCCTGATAAATGCTTCAATAATATTGAAAAAGGAAGAGTATGAGTATTCAACATTTCCGTGT
CGCCCTTATTCCCTTTTTTGCGGCATTTTGCCTTCCTGTTTTTGCTCACCCAGAAACGCTGGTGAAAGTA
AAAGATGCTGAAGATCAGTTGGGTGCACGAGTGGGTTACATCGAACTGGATCTCAACAGCGGTAAGATCC
TTGAGAGTTTTCGCCCCGAAGAACGTTTTCCAATGATGAGCACTTTTAAAGTTCTGCTATGTGGCGCGGT
ATTATCCCGTATTGACGCCGGGCAAGAGCAACTCGGTCGCCGCATACACTATTCTCAGAATGACTTGGTT
GAGTACTCACCAGTCACAGAAAAGCATCTTACGGATGGCATGACAGTAAGAGAATTATGCAGTGCTGCCA
TAACCATGAGTGATAACACTGCGGCCAACTTACTTCTGACAACGATCGGAGGACCGAAGGAGCTAACCGC
TTTTTTGCACAACATGGGGGATCATGTAACTCGCCTTGATCGTTGGGAACCGGAGCTGAATGAAGCCATA
CCAAACGACGAGCGTGACACCACGATGCCTGCAGCAATGGCAACAACGTTGCGCAAACTATTAACTGGCG
AACTACTTACTCTAGCTTCCCGGCAACAATTAATAGACTGGATGGAGGCGGATAAAGTTGCAGGACCACT
TCTGCGCTCGGCCCTTCCGGCTGGCTGGTTTATTGCTGATAAATCTGGAGCCGGTGAGCGTGGGTCTCGC
GGTATCATTGCAGCACTGGGGCCAGATGGTAAGCCCTCCCGTATCGTAGTTATCTACACGACGGGGAGTC
AGGCAACTATGGATGAACGAAATAGACAGATCGCTGAGATAGGTGCCTCACTGATTAAGCATTGGTAACT
GTCAGACCAAGTTTACTCATATATACTTTAGATTGATTTAAAACTTCATTTTTAATTTAAAAGGATCTAG
GTGAAGATCCTTTTTGATAATCTCATGACCAAAATCCCTTAACGTGAGTTTTCGTTCCACTGAGCGTCAG
ACCCCGTAGAAAAGATCAAAGGATCTTCTTGAGATCCTTTTTTTCTGCGCGTAATCTGCTGCTTGCAAAC
AAAAAAACCACCGCTACCAGCGGTGGTTTGTTTGCCGGATCAAGAGCTACCAACTCTTTTTCCGAAGGTA
ACTGGCTTCAGCAGAGCGCAGATACCAAATACTGTCCTTCTAGTGTAGCCGTAGTTAGGCCACCACTTCA
AGAACTCTGTAGCACCGCCTACATACCTCGCTCTGCTAATCCTGTTACCAGTGGCTGCTGCCAGTGGCGA
TAAGTCGTGTCTTACCGGGTTGGACTCAAGACGATAGTTACCGGATAAGGCGCAGCGGTCGGGCTGAACG
GGGGGTTCGTGCACACAGCCCAGCTTGGAGCGAACGACCTACACCGAACTGAGATACCTACAGCGTGAGC
TATGAGAAAGCGCCACGCTTCCCGAAGGGAGAAAGGCGGACAGGTATCCGGTAAGCGGCAGGGTCGGAAC
AGGAGAGCGCACGAGGGAGCTTCCAGGGGGAAACGCCTGGTATCTTTATAGTCCTGTCGGGTTTCGCCAC
CTCTGACTTGAGCGTCGATTTTTGTGATGCTCGTCAGGGGGGCGGAGCCTATGGAAAAACGCCAGCAACG
CGGCCTTTTTACGGTTCCTGGCCTTTTGCTGGCCTTTTGCTCACATGTTCTTTCCTGCGTTATCCCCTGA
TTCTGTGGATAACCGTATTACCGCCTTTGAGTGAGCTGATACCGCTCGCCGCAGCCGAACGACCGAGCGC
AGCGAGTCAGTGAGCGAGGAAGCGGAAGAGCGCCTGATGCGGTATTTTCTCCTTACGCATCTGTGCGGTA
TTTCACACCGCATATATGGTGCACTCTCAGTACAATCTGCTCTGATGCCGCATAGTTAAGCCAGTATACA
CTCCGCTATCGCTACGTGACTGGGTCATGGCTGCGCCCCGACACCCGCCAACACCCGCTGACGCGCCCTG
ACGGGCTTGTCTGCTCCCGGCATCCGCTTACAGACAAGCTGTGACCGTCTCCGGGAGCTGCATGTGTCAG
AGGTTTTCACCGTCATCACCGAAACGCGCGAGGCAGCTGCGGTAAAGCTCATCAGCGTGGTCGTGAAGCG
ATTCACAGATGTCTGCCTGTTCATCCGCGTCCAGCTCGTTGAGTTTCTCCAGAAGCGTTAATGTCTGGCT
TCTGATAAAGCGGGCCATGTTAAGGGCGGTTTTTTCCTGTTTGGTCACTGATGCCTCCGTGTAAGGGGGA
TTTCTGTTCATGGGGGTAATGATACCGATGAAACGAGAGAGGATGCTCACGATACGGGTTACTGATGATG
AACATGCCCGGTTACTGGAACGTTGTGAGGGTAAACAACTGGCGGTATGGATGCGGCGGGACCAGAGAAA
AATCACTCAGGGTCAATGCCAGCGCTTCGTTAATACAGATGTAGGTGTTCCACAGGGTAGCCAGCAGCAT
CCTGCGATGCAGATCCGGAACATAATGGTGCAGGGCGCTGACTTCCGCGTTTCCAGACTTTACGAAACAC
GGAAACCGAAGACCATTCATGTTGTTGCTCAGGTCGCAGACGTTTTGCAGCAGCAGTCGCTTCACGTTCG
CTCGCGTATCGGTGATTCATTCTGCTAACCAGTAAGGCAACCCCGCCAGCCTAGCCGGGTCCTCAACGAC
AGGAGCACGATCATGCGCACCCGTGGCCAGGACCCAACGCTGCCCGAGATCTCGATCCCGCGAAATTAAT
ACGACTCACTATAGGGAGACCACAACGGTTTCCCTCTAGAAATAATTTTGTTTAACTTTAAGAAGGAGAT
ATACATATGCGTCCGCTGGTGATTATCCTTATGGGCAGCAGTTCAGATATGGGTCACGCCGAGAAAATTG
CGTCTGAATTGAAAACTTTTGGTATTGAGTATGCCATTCGCATCGGCTCCGCGGCTAAAACAGCGGAGCA
TGTAGTGTCTATGCTGAAAGAATATGAAGCTTTGGACCGTCCTAAACTGTACATCACGATCGCTGGGCGT
AGTAACGCTTTATCAGGCTTTGTTGATGGCTGGGTCAAAGGTGCAACCATTGCCTGCCCACCGCCAAGCG
ATAGCTTCGCCGGCGCCGACATTTATTCTTCGTTACGGATGCCGAGCGGGATTAGTCCGGCACTGGTTCT
TGAACCGAAAAATGCGGCACTCCTGGCGGCTCGTATTTTTTCACTGTACGATAAAGAAATCGCAGATTCG
GTCAAATCCTATATGGAATCCAATGCGCAGAAAATTATCGAAGACGATTCGAAACTGAAACGCTGAATTC
AGCGTTTCAGTTTCTTGTCGACGGAGCTCGAATTCGAGCTCCGTCGACAAGCTTGCGGCCGCACTCGAGC
ACCACCACCACCACCACTGAGATCCGGCTGCTAACAAAGCCCGAAAGGAAGCTGAGTTGGCTGCTGCCAC
CGCTGAGCAATAACTAGCATAACCCCTTGGGGCCTCTAAACGGGTCTTGAGGGGTTTTTTGCTGAAAGGA
GGAACTATATCCGGAT
