>Addgene plasmid #71647 | pJK657 | addgene partial sequence | sequence record 135681 | T7 5'-TAATACGACTCACTATAGGG-3'
AATTTTGTTTAACTTTAAGAAGGAGATATACATATGCGTCCGCTGGTGATTATCCTTATGGGCAGCAGTT
CAGATATGGGTCACGCCGAGAAAATTGCGTCTGAATTGAAAACTTTTGGTATTGAGTATGCCATTCGCAT
CGGCTCCGCGGCTAAAACAGCGGAGCATGTAGTGTCTATGCTGAAAGAATATGAAGCTTTGGACCGTCCT
AAACTGTACATCACGATCGCTGGGCGTAGTAACGCTTTATCAGGCTTTGTTGATGGCTGGGTCAAAGGTG
CAACCATTGCCTGCCCACCGCCAAGCGATAGCTTCGCCGGCGCCGACATTTATTCTTCGTTACGGATGCC
GAGCGGGATTAGTCCGGCACTGGTTCTTGAACCGAAAAATGCGGCACTCCTGGCGGCTCGTATTTTTTCA
CTGTACGATAAAGAAATCGCAGATTCGGTCAAATCCTATATGGAATCCAATGCGCAGAAAATTATCGAAG
ACGATTCGAAACTGAAACGCTGAATTCAGCGTTTCAGTT
