>Addgene plasmid #71647 | pJK657 | addgene partial sequence | sequence record 135682 | T7term 5'-GCTAGTTATTGCTCAGCGG-3'
TCTCAGTGGTGGTGGTGGTGGTGCTCGAGTGCGGCCGCAAGCTTGTCGACGGAGCTCGAATTCGAGCTCC
GTCGACAAGAAACTGAAACGCTGAATTCAGCGTTTCAGTTTCGAATCGTCTTCGATAATTTTCTGCGCAT
TGGATTCCATATAGGATTTGACCGAATCTGCGATTTCTTTATCGTACAGTGAAAAAATACGAGCCGCCAG
GAGTGCCGCATTTTTCGGTTCAAGAACCAGTGCCGGACTAATCCCGCTCGGCATCCGTAACGAAGAATAA
ATGTCGGCGCCGGCGAAGCTATCGCTTGGCGGTGGGCAGGCAATGGTTGCACCTTTGACCCAGCCATCAA
CAAAGCCTGATAAAGCGTTACTACGCCCAGCGATCGTGATGTACAGTTTAGGACGGTCCAAAGCTTCATA
TTCTTTCAGCATAGACACTACATGCTCCGCTGTTTTAGCCGCGGAGCCGATGCGAATGGCATACTCAATA
CCAAAAGTTTTCAATTCAGACGCAATTTTCTCGGCGTGACCCATATCTGAACTGCTGCCCATAAGGATAA
TCACCAGCGGACGCATATGTATATCTCCTTCTTAAAGTTAAACAAAATTATTTCTAGAGGGAAACCGTTG
TGGTCTCCCTATA
